>Addgene plasmid #23669 | pDONR223-BMPR2 | depositor partial sequence | sequence record 11202 | Author sequence
ATGACTTCCTCGCTGCAGCGGCCCTGGCGGGTGCCCTGGCTACCATGGACCATCCTGCTGGTCAGCACTG
CGGCTGCTTCGCAGAATCAAGAACGGCTATGTGCGTTTAAAGATCCGTATCAGCAAGACCTTGGGATAGG
TGAGAGTAGAATCTCTCATGAAAATGGGACAATATTATGCTCGAAAGGTAGCACCTGCTATGGCCTTTGG
GAGAAATCAAAAGGGGACATAAATCTTGTAAAACAAGGATGTTGGTCTCACATTGGAGATCCCCAAGAGT
GTCACTATGAAGAATGTGTAGTAACTACCACTCCTCCCTCAATTCAGAATGGAACATACCGTTTCTGCTG
TTGTAGCACAGATTTATGTAATGTCAACTTTACTGAGAATTTTCCACCTCCTGACACAACACCACTCAGT
CCACCTCATTCATTTAACCGAGATGAGACAATAATCATTGCTTTGGCATCAGTCTCTGTATTAGCTGTTT
TGATAGTTGCCTTATGCTTTGGATACAGAATGTTGACAGGAGACCGTAAACAAGGTCTTCACAGTATGAA
CATGATGGAGGCAGCAGCATCCGAACCCTCTCTTGATCTAGATAATCTGAAACTGTTGGAGCTGATTGGC
CGAGGTCGATATGGAGCAGTATATAAAGGCTCCTTGGATGAGCGTCCAGTTGCTGTAAAAGTGTTTTCCT
TTGCAAACCGTCAGAATTTTATCAACGAAAAGAACATTTACAGAGTGCCTTTGATGGAACATGACAACAT
TGCCCGCTTTATAGTTGGAGATGAGAGAGTCACTGCAGATGGACGCATGGAATATTTGCTTGTGATGGAG
TACTATCCCAATGGATCTTTATGCAAGTATTTAAGTCTCCACACAAGTGACTGGGTAAGCTCTTGCCGTC
TTGCTCATTCTGTTACTAGAGGACTGGCTTATCTTCACACAGAATTACCACGAGGAGATCATTATAAACC
TGCAATTTCCCATCGAGATTTAAACAGCAGAAATGTCCTAGTGAAAAATGATGGAACCTGTGTTATTAGT
GACTTTGGACTGTCCATGAGGCTGACTGGAAATAGACTGGTGCGCCCAGGGGAGGAAGATAATGCAGCCA
TAAGCGAGGTTGGCACTATCAGATATATGGCACCAGAAGTGCTAGAAGGAGCTGTGAACTTGAGGGACTG
TGAATCAGCTTTGAAACAAGTAGACATGTATGCTCTTGGACTAATCTATTGGGAGATATTTATGAGATGT
ACAGACCTCTTCCCAGGGGAATCCGTACCAGAGTACCAGATGGCTTTTCAGACAGAGGTTGGAAACCATC
CCACTTTTGAGGATATGCAGGTTCTCGTGTCTAGGGAAAAACAGAGACCCAAGTTCCCAGAAGCCTGGAA
AGAAAATAGCCTGGCAGTGAGGTCACTCAAGGAGACAATCGAAGACTGTTGGGACCAGGATGCAGAGGCT
CGGCTTACTGCACAGTGTGCTGAGGAAAGGATGGCTGAACTTATGATGATTTGGGAAAGAAACAAATCTG
TGAGCCCAACAGTCAATCCAATGTCTACTGCTATGCAGAATGAACGCAACCTGTCACATAATAGGCGTGT
GCCAAAAATTGGTCCTTATCCAGATTATTCTTCCTCCTCATACATTGAAGACTCTATCCATCATACTGAC
AGCATCGTGAAGAATATTTCCTCTGAGCATTCTATGTCCAGCACACCTTTGACTATAGGGGAAAAAAACC
GAAATTCAATTAACTATGAACGACAGCAAGCACAAGCTCGAATCCCCAGCCCTGAAACAAGTGTCACCAG
CCTCTCCACCAACACAACAACCACAAACACCACAGGACTCACGCCAAGTACTGGCATGACTACTATATCT
GAGATGCCATACCCAGATGAAACAAATCTGCATACCACAAATGTTGCACAGTCAATTGGGCCAACCCCTG
TCTGCTTACAGCTGACAGAAGAAGACTTGGAAACCAACAAGCTAGACCCAAAAGAAGTTGATAAGAACCT
CAAGGAAAGCTCTGATGAGAATCTCATGGAGCACTCTCTTAAACAGTTCAGTGGCCCAGACCCACTGAGC
AGTACTAGTTCTAGCTTGCTTTACCCACTCATAAAACTTGCAGTAGAAGCAACTGGACAGCAGGACTTCA
CACAGACTGCAAATGGCCAAGCATGTTTGATTCCTGATGTTCTGCCTACTCAGATCTATCCTCTCCCCAA
GCAGCAGAACCTTCCCAAGAGACCTACTAGTTTGCCTTTGAACACCAAAAATTCAACAAAAGAGCCCCGG
CTAAAATTTGGCAGCAAGCACAAATCAAACTTGAAACAAGTCGAAACTGGAGTTGCCAAGATGAATACAA
TCAATGCAGCAGAACCTCATGTGGTGACAGTCACCATGAATGGTGTGGCAGGTAGAAACCACAGTGTTAA
CTCCCATGCTGCCACAACCCAATATGCCAATGGGACAGTACTATCTGGCCAAACAACCAACATAGTGACA
CATAGGGCCCAAGAAATGTTGCAGAATCAGTTTATTGGTGAGGACACCCGGCTGAATATTAATTCCAGTC
CTGATGAGCATGAGCCTTTACTGAGACGAGAGCAACAAGCTGGCCATGATGAAGGTGTTCTGGATCGTCT
TGTGGACAGGAGGGAACGGCCACTAGAAGGTGGCCGAACTAATTCCAATAACAACAACAGCAATCCATGT
TCAGAACAAGATGTTCTTGCACAGGGTGTTCCAAGCACAGCAGCAGATCCTGGGCCATCAAAGCCCAGAA
GAGCACAGAGGCCTAATTCTCTGGATCTTTCAGCCACAAATGTCCTGGATGGCAGCAGTATACAGATAGG
TGAGTCAACACAAGATGGCAAATCAGGATCAGGTGAAAAGATCAAGAAACGTGTGAAAACTCCCTATTCT
CTTAAGCGGTGGCGCCCCTCCACCTGGGTCATCTCCACTGAATCGCTGGACTGTGAAGTCAACAATAATG
GCAGTAACAGGGCAGTTCATTCCAAATCCAGCACTGCTGTTTACCTTGCAGAAGGAGGCACTGCTACAAC
CATGGTGTCTAAAGATATAGGAATGAACTGTCTGTGA
