>Addgene plasmid #23669 | pDONR223-BMPR2 | addgene partial sequence | sequence record 29540 | 23669 with M13pUC-fwd
AGCTCGGGCCAATAATGATTTTATTTTGACTGATAGTGACCTGTTCGTTGCAACAAATTGATGAGCAATG
CTTTTTTATAATGCCAACTTTGTACAAAAAAGTTGGCATGACTTCCTCGCTGCAGCGGCCCTGGCGGGTG
CCCTGGCTACCATGGACCATCCTGCTGGTCAGCACTGCGGCTGCTTCGCAGAATCAAGAACGGCTATGTG
CGTTTAAAGATCCGTATCAGCAAGACCTTGGGATAGGTGAGAGTAGAATCTCTCATGAAAATGGGACAAT
ATTATGCTCGAAAGGTAGCACCTGCTATGGCCTTTGGGAGAAATCAAAAGGGGACATAAATCTTGTAAAA
CAAGGATGTTGGTCTCACATTGGAGATCCCCAAGAGTGTCACTATGAAGAATGTGTAGTAACTACCACTC
CTCCCTCAATTCAGAATGGAACATACCGTTTCTGCTGTTGTAGCACAGATTTATGTAATGTCAACTTTAC
TGAGAATTTTCCACCTCCTGACACAACACCACTCAGTCCACCTCATTCATTTAACCGAGATGAGACAATA
ATCATTGCTTTGGCATCAGTCTCTGTATTAGCTGTTTTGATAGTTGCCTTATGCTTTGGATACAGAATGT
