[The description below was written by a language model from this plasmid's Addgene catalogue record.]
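Description:
pDONR223-BMPR2 is a Gateway entry clone built in the Invitrogen pDONR223 donor backbone (about 5 kb without insert). It carries the human BMPR2 open reading frame, which encodes the bone morphogenetic protein receptor type II, a serine/threonine kinase receptor. The insert is about 3.1 kb and was introduced by Gateway recombination, so in the finished clone the ORF would be expected to sit between attL recombination sites, as is standard for entry clones, although no feature table is provided to confirm the exact elements. The plasmid is maintained at high copy in E. coli under spectinomycin selection. M13 forward and reverse priming sites flank the insert for sequence verification.

The ORF lacks a stop codon. This "open" format allows it to be transferred by an LR recombination reaction into a destination vector that supplies a C-terminal epitope tag and the stop codon in frame. The record lists no promoter for expression in mammalian cells, and the depositor states that the plasmid should not be transfected directly. It serves as a shuttle and archival clone rather than an expression construct. The depositor points to a companion set of lentiviral destination vectors (pLX301 to pLX304), supplied separately, as the intended route to expressing the ORF in mammalian cells.

The clone belongs to a kit of similar ORF entry clones and is associated with a study of resistance to RAF inhibition through reactivation of the MAP kinase pathway, which suggests use in gain-of-function expression experiments.
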