Addgene plasmid #23669: pDONR223-BMPR2
Depositing lab: William Hahn & David Root. Depositing organization: Dana-Farber Cancer Institute. Publication: COT drives resistance to RAF inhibition through MAP kinase pathway reactivation. Johannessen CM, Boehm JS, Kim SY, Thomas SR, Wardwell L, Johnson LA, Emery CM, Stransky N, Cogdill AP, Barretina J, Caponigro G, Hieronymus H, Murray RR, Salehi-Ashtiani K, Hill DE, Vidal M, Zhao JJ, Yang X, Alkan O, Kim S, Harris JL, Wilson CJ, Myer VE, Finan PM, Root DE, Roberts TM, Golub T, Flaherty KT, Dummer R, Weber BL, Sellers WR, Schlegel R, Wargo JA, Hahn WC, Garraway LA. Nature. 2010 Dec 16;468(7326):968-72. doi: 10.1038/nature09627 PubMed 21107320.
Backbone
  Vector backbone: pDONR223
  Backbone manufacturer: Invitrogen
  Backbone size w/o insert (bp): 5005
  Vector type: Gateway Donor vector
Growth in bacteria
  Bacterial resistance: Spectinomycin, 50 μg/mL
  Growth temperature: 37°C
  Growth strain: DH5alpha
  Copy number: High Copy
Gene/Insert
  Gene/Insert name: BMPR2 (alt name: bone morphogenetic protein receptor, type II (serine/threonine kinase))
  Species: H. sapiens (human)
  Insert size (bp): 3117
  Entrez Gene: BMPR2 (a.k.a. BMPR-II, BMPR3, BMR2, BRK-3, POVD1, PPH1, T-ALK)
  Cloning method: Gateway Cloning
  Sequencing primers: 5′ M13pUC-fwd; 3′ M13rev
Terms and licenses: Academic/Nonprofit Terms; Industry Terms: Not Available to Industry
Depositor comments: The ORF has no Stop codon. This design enables easy recombination into a destination vector to add an epitope tag of choice and Stop codon to the ORF. Do NOT use this plasmid directly for transfections. A set of 4 custom lentiviral vectors is available ( pLX301 (http://www.addgene.org/25895/) , pLX302 (http://www.addgene.org/25896/) , pLX303 (http://www.addgene.org/25897/) , pLX304 (http://www.addgene.org/25890/) ) to be used to express these ORFs in mammalian cells. These plasmids are not included in the kit and must be ordered separately.
How to cite: pDONR223-BMPR2 was a gift from William Hahn & David Root (Addgene plasmid # 23669 ; http://n2t.net/addgene:23669 ; RRID:Addgene_23669)
